Addgene plasmid #186403: PDEST-pSP172BSSPE-pFOGc::RfA-ECFP
Purpose: (Empty Backbone) Destination vector for ascidian transgenesis by electroporation of a Gateway-cloned fusion of a gene of interest with a C-ter ECFP under control of the pFOG ectodermal regulatory sequence.
Depositing lab: Patrick Lemaire. Publication: A multicassette Gateway vector set for high throughput and comparative analyses in ciona and vertebrate embryos. Roure A, Rothbacher U, Robin F, Kalmar E, Ferone G, Lamy C, Missero C, Mueller F, Lemaire P. PLoS One. 2007. 2(9):e916. 10.1371/journal.pone.0000916 PubMed 17878951.
Backbone
  Vector backbone: pDEST-pSP172BSSPE-Swa1::RfA-ECFP
  Backbone manufacturer: PMID: 17878951
  Vector type: Gateway destination vector
  Selectable markers: ccdB gene
Growth in bacteria
  Bacterial resistance: Chloramphenicol and Ampicillin, 25 & 100 μg/mL
  Growth temperature: 37°C
  Growth strain: ccdB Survival
  Copy number: High Copy
Gene/Insert
  Gene/Insert name: None
Terms and licenses: Academic/Nonprofit Terms; Industry Terms: Not Available to Industry
Depositor comments: Gateway destination vector for electroporation experiments. Erroneously annotated in the article PMID 17878951 as pSP72BSSPE-pFOG::RfA-CFP
How to cite: PDEST-pSP172BSSPE-pFOGc::RfA-ECFP was a gift from Patrick Lemaire (Addgene plasmid # 186403 ; http://n2t.net/addgene:186403 ; RRID:Addgene_186403)
