[The description below was written by a language model from this plasmid's Addgene catalogue record and pLannotate feature annotations shown in this document.]
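Description:
PDEST-pSP172BSSPE-pFOGc::RfA-ECFP is an empty Gateway destination vector (5,905 nt in the sequenced record) built for transient transgenesis of ascidian embryos by electroporation. It derives from the pDEST-pSP172BSSPE-Swa1::RfA-ECFP backbone. It replicates in E. coli at high copy from a ColE1/pUC-type origin and carries an ampicillin resistance gene (bla) with its own promoter. Small fragments of rop, bom, lacI, lacY and a pUC-type polylinker are also annotated, and these appear to be backbone remnants. A T7 promoter lies downstream of the expression unit in reverse orientation.

The functional core is a Gateway reading-frame A cassette. Its attR1 and attR2 sites flank a chloramphenicol acetyltransferase gene and the ccdB toxin gene, along with a partial ccdA. Because ccdB poisons gyrase in ordinary strains, the unrecombined vector must be kept in a ccdB-tolerant host under dual chloramphenicol and ampicillin selection. After an LR reaction with an entry clone, the cassette is replaced by the gene of interest and ccdB loss counter-selects against parental plasmid.

An ECFP coding sequence sits immediately downstream of attR2, followed by an SV40 polyadenylation signal, so an in-frame insert lacking a stop codon is expressed as a C-terminal ECFP fusion. According to the catalogue entry, expression is driven by the pFOG ectodermal regulatory sequence. The automated feature table does not annotate this element, though it presumably occupies the unannotated region upstream of attR1. The depositor notes that the plasmid was misnamed in the original publication.
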