Features (pLannotate 1.2.2; 18 found; start..end, strand, type, name):
     15..50      -  misc_feature   MCS (fragment): pUC18/19 multiple cloning site
    647..771     +  protein_bind   attR1: mutant version of attR; recombination site for the Gateway® LR reaction LR Clonase™
    796..826     +  promoter       lac UV5 promoter: E. coli lac promoter with an "up" mutation
    850..879     +  promoter       cat promoter (fragment): promoter of the E. coli cat gene encoding chloramphenicol acetyltransferase
    880..1539    +  CDS            CmR: chloramphenicol acetyltransferase; cat; confers resistance to chloramphenicol
   1718..1876    +  CDS            ccdA (fragment): CCDA_ECO57 - Also known as H, letA. Experimental evidence at protein level: Swiss-Prot protein existence level 1. Antitoxin component of a type II toxin-antitoxin (TA) system which inhibits the post-segregational killing (PSK) of plasmid-free cells, also referred to as a plasmid addiction system. Binds to and blocks the activity of CcdB; will also remove bound CcdB protein from the CcdB-GyrA complex by forming a CcdA-CcdB complex, a process termed rejuvenation. Functions as a transcriptional corepressor for the ccdAB operon, repression also requires CcdB (By similarity). From Escherichia coli
   1881..2183    +  CDS            ccdB: CCDB_ECOLI - Also known as G, letB, letD. Experimental evidence at protein level: Swiss-Prot protein existence level 1. Toxic component of a type II toxin-antitoxin (TA) system, functioning in plasmid maintainence. Responsible for the post- segregational killing (PSK) of plasmid-free cells, also referred to as a plasmid addiction system. Half-life of over 2 hours. Cell killing by CcdB is accompanied by filamentation, defects in chromosome and plasmid segregation, defects in cell division, formation of anucleate cells, decreased DNA synthesis and plasmid loss. Interferes with the activity of DN
   2227..2351    -  protein_bind   attR2: mutant version of attR; recombination site for the Gateway® LR reaction LR Clonase™
   2370..3047    +  CDS            Enhanced Cyan-Emitting GFP: Enhanced Cyan-Emitting GFP is a basic (constitutively fluorescent) cyan fluorescent protein published in 2002, derived from Aequorea victoria.
   3161..3373    +  CDS            lacY (fragment): LACY_ECOLI - Experimental evidence at protein level: Swiss-Prot protein existence level 1. Responsible for transport of beta-galactosides into the cell, with the concomitant import of a proton (symport system). Can transport lactose, melibiose, lactulose or the analog methyl-1-thio-beta,D- galactopyranoside (TMG), but not sucrose or fructose (PubMed:1848449, PubMed:18177889, PubMed:22106930). The substrate specificity is directed toward the galactopyranosyl moiety of the substrate (PubMed:22106930). From Escherichia coli (strain K12).
   3373..3507    +  polyA_signal   SV40 poly(A) signal: SV40 polyadenylation signal
   3544..3562    -  promoter       T7 promoter: promoter for bacteriophage T7 RNA polymerase
   3584..3637    -  CDS            lacI (fragment): lac repressor; lacI; The lac repressor binds to the lac operator to inhibit transcription in E. coli. This inhibition can be relieved by adding lactose or isopropyl-β-D-thiogalactopyranoside (IPTG).
   3820..4408    -  rep_origin     ori: high-copy-number ColE1/pMB1/pBR322/pUC origin of replication
   4579..5439    -  CDS            AmpR: β-lactamase; bla; confers resistance to ampicillin, carbenicillin, and related antibiotics
   5440..5544    -  promoter       AmpR promoter: bla
   5639..5674    +  CDS            rop (fragment): Rop protein, which maintains plasmids at low copy number; rop
   5776..5827    +  misc_feature   bom (fragment): basis of mobility region from pBR322
>Addgene plasmid #186403 | PDEST-pSP172BSSPE-pFOGc::RfA-ECFP | addgene full sequence | sequence record 373700 | Addgene NGS Result
AACTCGAGCAGCTGAAGCTTGCATGCCTGCAGGTCGACTCTAGAGGATCCATTTATTTCTATACATGATG
GCATCAGCTAGTAAGATAGAAAACAACCTTGTTATTACTCGTGCTGTAATAATATAATTCATGAAAAACA
AACATGGTCTTATCAAATCTATTCCGAAGACAAACATACGGCTGATAGAATTCAGTCAGCGCGGTTTGGG
CGACATCACTCAGAGCTCTAGCTCTTATCTTGCTTATCGAGCAAGCGATAAAACAAGCAGTAACGAGAAA
ACAAGAGAAAGAAGGCTAGCTTTCTGGAGAAGACCAAGATAAAGTATCTCAAAATTCAGGAAACGGTCCA
AGACCGAAGCTCCAAAGCTCTTGTGTTCAGTTAAACTCTGATAGTGAATAAGCTTCGTGTATTGTACCGG
CCCATTGTCAATCATGCAAACTTGATATTATATTGACAAGAGAAGAAGGCAGTTTAAATTAAAACTCTAA
AGTAGAGAGACATTAATCTCAGCTGACAAGGCAGGTGGTCACAGTAAGTTCATTTAAATAGTTGGCCAAC
AATAGCCTTTCCAAGAAAGTATTTTTGTTCCAGGTCTATACAAAAATAACACACATAGGATCCCGATAAA
TAGGCCTTTGTTTATCACAAGTTTGTACAAAAAAGCTGAACGAGAAACGTAAAATGATATAAATATCAAT
ATATTAAATTAGATTTTGCATAAAAAACAGACTACATAATACTGTAAAACACAACATATCCAGTCACTAT
GGCGGCCGCATTAGGCACCCCAGGCTTTACACTTTATGCTTCCGGCTCGTATAATGTGTGGATTTTGAGT
TAGGATCCGTCGAGATTTTCAGGAGCTAAGGAAGCTAAAATGGAGAAAAAAATCACTGGATATACCACCG
TTGATATATCCCAATGGCATCGTAAAGAACATTTTGAGGCATTTCAGTCAGTTGCTCAATGTACCTATAA
CCAGACCGTTCAGCTGGATATTACGGCCTTTTTAAAGACCGTAAAGAAAAATAAGCACAAGTTTTATCCG
GCCTTTATTCACATTCTTGCCCGCCTGATGAATGCTCATCCGGAATTCCGTATGGCAATGAAAGACGGTG
AGCTGGTGATATGGGATAGTGTTCACCCTTGTTACACCGTTTTCCATGAGCAAACTGAAACGTTTTCATC
GCTCTGGAGTGAATACCACGACGATTTCCGGCAGTTTCTACACATATATTCGCAAGATGTGGCGTGTTAC
GGTGAAAACCTGGCCTATTTCCCTAAAGGGTTTATTGAGAATATGTTTTTCGTCTCAGCCAATCCCTGGG
TGAGTTTCACCAGTTTTGATTTAAACGTGGCCAATATGGACAACTTCTTCGCCCCCGTTTTCACCATGGG
CAAATATTATACGCAAGGCGACAAGGTGCTGATGCCGCTGGCGATTCAGGTTCATCATGCCGTTTGTGAT
GGCTTCCATGTCGGCAGAATGCTTAATGAATTACAACAGTACTGCGATGAGTGGCAGGGCGGGGCGTAAA
CGCGTGGATCCGGCTTACTAAAAGCCAGATAACAGTATGCGTATTTGCGCGCTGATTTTTGCGGTATAAG
AATATATACTGATATGTATACCCGAAGTATGTCAAAAAGAGGTATGCTATGAAGCAGCGTATTACAGTGA
CAGTTGACAGCGACAGCTATCAGTTGCTCAAGGCATATATGATGTCAATATCTCCGGTCTGGTAAGCACA
ACCATGCAGAATGAAGCCCGTCGTCTGCGTGCCGAACGCTGGAAAGCGGAAAATCAGGAAGGGATGGCTG
AGGTCGCCCGGTTTATTGAAATGAACGGCTCTTTTGCTGACGAGAACAGGGGCTGGTGAAATGCAGTTTA
AGGTTTACACCTATAAAAGAGAGAGCCGTTATCGTCTGTTTGTGGATGTACAGAGTGATATTATTGACAC
GCCCGGGCGACGGATGGTGATCCCCCTGGCCAGTGCACGTCTGCTGTCAGATAAAGTCTCCCGTGAACTT
TACCCGGTGGTGCATATCGGGGATGAAAGCTGGCGCATGATGACCACCGATATGGCCAGTGTGCCGGTCT
CCGTTATCGGGGAAGAAGTGGCTGATCTCAGCCACCGCGAAAATGACATCAAAAACGCCATTAACCTGAT
GTTCTGGGGAATATAAATGTCAGGCTCCCTTATACACAGCCAGTCTGCAGGTCGACCATAGTGACTGGAT
ATGTTGTGTTTTACAGTATTATGTAGTCTGTTTTTTATGCAAAATCTAATTTAATATATTGATATTTATA
TCATTTTACGTTTCTCGTTCAGCTTTCTTGTACAAAGTGGTGATAAACTTAGATTGGTGAGCAAGGGCGA
GGAGCTGTTCACCGGGGTGGTGCCCATCCTGGTCGAGCTGGACGGCGACGTAAACGGCCACAAGTTCAGC
GTGTCCGGCGAGGGCGAGGGCGATGCCACCTACGGCAAGCTGACCCTGAAGTTCATCTGCACCACCGGCA
AGCTGCCCGTGCCCTGGCCCACCCTCGTGACCACCCTGACCTGGGGCGTGCAGTGCTTCAGCCGCTACCC
CGACCACATGAAGCAGCACGACTTCTTCAAGTCCGCCATGCCCGAAGGCTACGTCCAGGAGCGCACCATC
TTCTTCAAGGACGACGGCAACTACAAGACCCGCGCCGAGGTGAAGTTCGAGGGCGACACCCTGGTGAACC
GCATCGAGCTGAAGGGCATCGACTTCAAGGAGGACGGCAACATCCTGGGGCACAAGCTGGAGTACAACTA
CATCAGCCACAACGTCTATATCACCGCCGACAAGCAGAAGAACGGCATCAAGGCCAACTTCAAGATCCGC
CACAACATCGAGGACGGCAGCGTGCAGCTCGCCGACCACTACCAGCAGAACACCCCCATCGGCGACGGCC
CCGTGCTGCTGCCCGACAACCACTACCTGAGCACCCAGTCCGCCCTGAGCAAAGACCCCAACGAGAAGCG
CGATCACATGGTCCTGCTGGAGTTCGTGACCGCCGCCGATCGGAATTCCAGCTGAGCGCCGGTCGCTACC
ATTACCAGTTGGTCTGGTGTCAAAAATAATAATAACCGGGCAGGCCATGTCTGCCCGTATTTCGCGTAAG
GAAATCCATTATGTACTATTTAAAAAACACAAACTTTTGGATGTTCGGTTTATTCTTTTTCTTTTACTTT
TTTATCATGGGAGCCTACTTCCCGTTTTTCCCGATTTGGCTACATGACATCAACCATATCAGCAAAAGTG
ATACGGGTATTATTTTTGCCGCTATTTCTCTGTTCTCGCTATTATTCCAACCGCTGTTTGGTCTGCTTTC
TGACAAACTCGGAACTTGTTTATTGCAGCTTATAATGGTTACAAATAAAGCAATAGCATCACAAATTTCA
CAAATAAAGCATTTTTTTCACTGCATTCTAGTTGTGGTTTGTCCAAACTCATCAATGTATCTTATCATGT
CTGGATCGACAAAGTCAAAGCGGCCATCAGATCTGCCGGTCTCCCTATAGTGAGTCGTATTAATTTCGAT
AAGCCAGGTTAACCTGCATTAATGAATCGGCCAACGCGCGGGGAGAGGCGGTTTGCGTATTGGGCGCTCT
TCCGCTTCCTCGCTCACTGACTCGCTGCGCTCGGTCGTTCGGCTGCGGCGAGCGGTATCAGCTCACTCAA
AGGCGGTAATACGGTTATCCACAGAATCAGGGGATAACGCAGGAAAGAACATGTGAGCAAAAGGCCAGCA
AAAGGCCAGGAACCGTAAAAAGGCCGCGTTGCTGGCGTTTTTCCATAGGCTCCGCCCCCCTGACGAGCAT
CACAAAAATCGACGCTCAAGTCAGAGGTGGCGAAACCCGACAGGACTATAAAGATACCAGGCGTTTCCCC
CTGGAAGCTCCCTCGTGCGCTCTCCTGTTCCGACCCTGCCGCTTACCGGATACCTGTCCGCCTTTCTCCC
TTCGGGAAGCGTGGCGCTTTCTCATAGCTCACGCTGTAGGTATCTCAGTTCGGTGTAGGTCGTTCGCTCC
AAGCTGGGCTGTGTGCACGAACCCCCCGTTCAGCCCGACCGCTGCGCCTTATCCGGTAACTATCGTCTTG
AGTCCAACCCGGTAAGACACGACTTATCGCCACTGGCAGCAGCCACTGGTAACAGGATTAGCAGAGCGAG
GTATGTAGGCGGTGCTACAGAGTTCTTGAAGTGGTGGCCTAACTACGGCTACACTAGAAGAACAGTATTT
GGTATCTGCGCTCTGCTGAAGCCAGTTACCTTCGGAAAAAGAGTTGGTAGCTCTTGATCCGGCAAACAAA
CCACCGCTGGTAGCGGTGGTTTTTTTGTTTGCAAGCAGCAGATTACGCGCAGAAAAAAAGGATCTCAAGA
AGATCCTTTGATCTTTTCTACGGGGTCTGACGCTCAGTGGAACGAAAACTCACGTTAAGGGATTTTGGTC
ATGAGATTATCAAAAAGGATCTTCACCTAGATCCTTTTAAATTAAAAATGAAGTTTTAAATCAATCTAAA
GTATATATGAGTAAACTTGGTCTGACAGTTACCAATGCTTAATCAGTGAGGCACCTATCTCAGCGATCTG
TCTATTTCGTTCATCCATAGTTGCCTGACTCCCCGTCGTGTAGATAACTACGATACGGGAGGGCTTACCA
TCTGGCCCCAGTGCTGCAATGATACCGCGAGACCCACGCTCACCGGCTCCAGATTTATCAGCAATAAACC
AGCCAGCCGGAAGGGCCGAGCGCAGAAGTGGTCCTGCAACTTTATCCGCCTCCATCCAGTCTATTAATTG
TTGCCGGGAAGCTAGAGTAAGTAGTTCGCCAGTTAATAGTTTGCGCAACGTTGTTGCCATTGCTACAGGC
ATCGTGGTGTCACGCTCGTCGTTTGGTATGGCTTCATTCAGCTCCGGTTCCCAACGATCAAGGCGAGTTA
CATGATCCCCCATGTTGTGCAAAAAAGCGGTTAGCTCCTTCGGTCCTCCGATCGTTGTCAGAAGTAAGTT
GGCCGCAGTGTTATCACTCATGGTTATGGCAGCACTGCATAATTCTCTTACTGTCATGCCATCCGTAAGA
TGCTTTTCTGTGACTGGTGAGTACTCAACCAAGTCATTCTGAGAATAGTGTATGCGGCGACCGAGTTGCT
CTTGCCCGGCGTCAATACGGGATAATACCGCGCCACATAGCAGAACTTTAAAAGTGCTCATCATTGGAAA
ACGTTCTTCGGGGCGAAAACTCTCAAGGATCTTACCGCTGTTGAGATCCAGTTCGATGTAACCCACTCGT
GCACCCAACTGATCTTCAGCATCTTTTACTTTCACCAGCGTTTCTGGGTGAGCAAAAACAGGAAGGCAAA
ATGCCGCAAAAAAGGGAATAAGGGCGACACGGAAATGTTGAATACTCATACTCTTCCTTTTTCAATATTA
TTGAAGCATTTATCAGGGTTATTGTCTCATGAGCGGATACATATTTGAATGTATTTAGAAAAATAAACAA
ATAGGGGTTCCGCGCACATTTCCCCGAAAAGTGCCACCTGACGTCTAAGAAACCATTATTATCATGACAT
TAACCTATAAAAATAGGCGTATCACGAGGCCCTTTCGTCTCGCGCGTTTCGGTGATGACGGTGAAAACCT
CTGACACATGCAGCTCCCGGAGACGGTCACAGCTTGTCTGTAAGCGGATGCCGGGAGCAGACAAGCCCGT
CAGGGCGCGTCAGCGGGTGTTGGCGGGTGTCGGGGCTGGCTTAACTATGCGGCATCAGAGCAGATTGTAC
TGAGAGTGCACCATATGGACATATTGTCGTTAGAACGCGGCTACAATTAATACATAACCTTATGTATCAT
ACACATACGATTTATGACACTATAG
